Addgene plasmid #83426: hum sgk promoter F4R4
Purpose: promoter reporter construct to test 5' flanking sequences
Depositing lab: Christie Thomas. Depositing organization: University of Iowa. Publication: Glucocorticoids stimulate human sgk1 gene expression by activation of a GRE in its 5'-flanking region. Itani OA, Liu KZ, Cornish KL, Campbell JR, Thomas CP. Am J Physiol Endocrinol Metab. 2002 Nov;283(5):E971-9. 10.1152/ajpendo.00021.2002 PubMed 12376324.
Backbone
  Vector backbone: pGL3basic
  Backbone manufacturer: Promega
  Vector type: Luciferase
Growth in bacteria
  Bacterial resistance: Ampicillin, 100 μg/mL
  Growth temperature: 37°C
  Growth strain: DH5alpha
  Copy number: High Copy
Gene/Insert
  Gene/Insert name: human Sgk1 gene 5' flanking seq + 117 nt of the 5' UTR (alt name: Sgk1F4R4)
  Species: H. sapiens (human)
  Insert size (bp): 3259
  Entrez Gene: SGK1 (a.k.a. SGK)
  Promoter: sgk
  Tag / fusion protein: Luciferase (C terminal on backbone)
  Cloning method: Restriction Enzyme; 5′ cloning site unknown (unknown if destroyed); 3′ cloning site unknown (unknown if destroyed)
  Sequencing primers: 5′ RVprimer3; 3′ LucNRev
Terms and licenses: Academic/Nonprofit Terms; Industry Terms: Not Available to Industry
How to cite: hum sgk promoter F4R4 was a gift from Christie Thomas (Addgene plasmid # 83426 ; http://n2t.net/addgene:83426 ; RRID:Addgene_83426)
