[The description below was written by a language model from this plasmid's Addgene catalogue record and pLannotate feature annotations shown in this document.]
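Description:
hum sgk promoter F4R4 is a firefly luciferase reporter plasmid built on the promoterless pGL3-Basic backbone and designed to test the transcriptional activity of 5' flanking sequence from the human SGK1 (serum- and glucocorticoid-regulated kinase 1) gene. The insert, recorded as about 3.3 kb, comprises SGK1 upstream genomic sequence plus 117 nt of the 5' UTR. It sits immediately upstream of the luc+ coding sequence, so luciferase output in transfected mammalian cells depends on promoter and enhancer elements within the cloned fragment. The restriction sites used for cloning are not recorded. Although the catalogue lists luciferase as a C-terminal "tag", the arrangement is a transcriptional reporter rather than a protein fusion.

The feature table for the 8,142 nt depositor sequence matches this layout. The luc+ gene is followed by the SV40 late polyadenylation signal. A synthetic poly(A) signal and an RNA polymerase II transcriptional pause site lie upstream of the insert region, where they suppress read-through transcription from the backbone and keep background low. Propagation in E. coli relies on a high-copy ColE1/pUC-type origin and ampicillin selection through β-lactamase, and an f1 origin allows single-stranded DNA production. Several short annotated fragments (C9orf85, chicken β-actin promoter, rop, TcR, large T antigen, lacZα) are most likely chance similarity matches within the genomic insert or vector remnants, not functional elements.

The associated study concerns glucocorticoid stimulation of SGK1 through a response element in its 5' flanking region. The construct therefore suits the mapping of hormone-responsive and basal regulatory sequences, typically by comparison with related promoter fragment constructs.
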