Features (pLannotate 1.2.2; 14 found; start..end, strand, type, name):
    875..1066    +  CDS            C9orf85 (fragment): CI085_HUMAN - Experimental evidence at protein level: Swiss-Prot protein existence level 1. From Homo sapiens (Human).
   3090..3113    +  promoter       chicken β-actin promoter (fragment): No description available
   3252..3269    +  CDS            rop (fragment): Rop protein, which maintains plasmids at low copy number; rop
   3412..5064    +  CDS            luciferase: firefly luciferase; luc+; enhanced luc+ version of the luciferase gene
   5105..5226    -  polyA_signal   SV40 poly(A) signal: SV40 polyadenylation signal
   5249..5317    -  CDS            large T antigen (fragment): large T antigen from SV40 (simian virus 40)
   5333..5465    +  CDS            TcR (fragment): tetracycline efflux protein; tet; confers resistance to tetracycline
   5645..6233    -  rep_origin     ori: high-copy-number ColE1/pMB1/pBR322/pUC origin of replication
   6404..7264    -  CDS            AmpR: β-lactamase; bla; confers resistance to ampicillin, carbenicillin, and related antibiotics
   7265..7369    -  promoter       AmpR promoter: bla
   7396..7851    +  rep_origin     f1 ori (sequence partly withheld): f1 bacteriophage origin of replication; arrow indicates direction of (+) strand synthesis
   7856..7923    -  CDS            lacZα (fragment): LacZα fragment of β-galactosidase; lacZ fragment
   7982..8030    +  polyA_signal   poly(A) signal: synthetic polyadenylation signal
   8044..8135    +  misc_feature   pause site: RNA polymerase II transcriptional pause signal from the human α2 globin gene
>Addgene plasmid #83426 | hum sgk promoter F4R4 | depositor full sequence | sequence record 175317 | hum sgk promoter F4R4 sequence 8142 bps
GGTACCGAGCTCGGATCCACTAGTAACGGCCGCCAGTGTGCTGGAATTCGCCCTTTGCGTGCTGGGGGTG
TAATAAAGCTAGGACACTGATGACTGTAATTTTCTGAGTGATGTCGCAATGGGGAGAATAAATGGCCCAG
TGTTGAACTTTGCAGCTTGCTCCCTTCCTGTACTTAAATTGCCTTGATATAAAGTGGGGTTCATAACAGA
ACAGGGATAGCCGTCTCTGGCTCGTGCTCTCATGTCATCTCAGAGTTCCAGCTTATCAGAGGCATGTAGC
AGGGAGGCTTATTCCAGCCATAACTGGGCTCTACCTCCAGCCTCCAGAAGTAATCCCCAACCTGCATATC
CTTGGGCAACCCGAAGAATGAAAGAAGAAGCTGTAAAACCCCCTTTGAAAGGTTCGTACTTACCGTACTA
TATTTTGCAGATGCCTCAAAGGATTTGGGGTTACTTGGCATGGGGAAGGCACATAAGGTGGGGTGTAGGA
GAGGGTCTCTGGTTGTAGGTTTCTTAATTTAATGTTTGAAAACAAACATGCAAAAGTCTGTGTGCAGGTT
GATGTTTCTGGGCAGCCTGAGCAAAATTTGCTCTCTCAAGAGGGAAAGGAACCAGGTGGGAGCAGAGCTA
GGCTGGGCTAGGCTAGTTGAATGGTGGGACATGACATACGGGTGGCACTGGCAATAACAAAGTCACATTC
TATGAAGATTCCCTGCAAGAGGAAGCAGACATGGGCCAGTTACTGTGATTTGAAATTGCCTAAACATTGC
TTTAGGTTGGCATGTCAATTTCAGGTACTAGTGTTTTTTTTGTTTTTGTTTTTTTTTGTTTTTGTTTGTT
TGTTTGTTTTGAGACGGAGTCTCGCTCTGTTGCCAGGCTGGAGTGCAGTGGCGTGATCTCGGCTCACTGC
AACCTCCGCCTCCCGGGTTCAAGCGATTCTCCTGCCTCAGCCTCCCGAGTAGCTGGGACTACAGGCGCAC
GCCACCACGCCTGGCTAACTTTTCTATTTTCAGTAGAGACGGGGTTTCACCATGTTAGCCAGGATGGTCT
CGATCTCTTGACCTCGTGATCCGCCCGCCTTGGCCTCCCAAAGTGCTGGGATTACAGGCGTGAGCCCCTG
CGCCCGGCCCCAGTAAATGCTTTTTATAAGTGTGGGCACTGAGCAAACTTTCCCAGCCAGACTCCAGGAG
AGAGAATGTGTTTCCCTTCTCTCGGTTTGGGGCTGTTGCAACAAAGCAAACCAAGGAGTTGAGACTAGAG
CTCACTTTAGGGCAAGTGGGGGTGGTTTTGCCTGCAAAACAAACCCCTGCCCAAGACCAAGGAAAAGGCG
TTTCACATGCTATTCCTGGTTTGACAGCTGGTATTTCGGGACTGTGCCAGATCCAGTAGGCAACTTTAAA
ATGGCAGAGCCTTTGGTAGCAAGAGGTCATGGCAGGGCAGCCACCGCAGACAGCAACAGCGAGCGCCAGG
TACCTGGCCCTGCGAATAGTGGTAACTTGTAACTGCCCGCTCCGGGCCCAGTCGCTGTGCTCGCGGCTTC
CCGGCCAGCACTGGCTCACGTCCCCGCGCCGGCGGTCAGGCTGCGGCTCCCAGACATCCCCCAGCCGCGG
GGTTACTGGAAGGCACCGGCATCGCTGTTCTGCAGAGCCCGGGCCGCCGCCTCGAGCTTCCCTCTCTTCC
CTGCCTTCTGCAGCGGAGTCACCCGGCTAATCTTTCAGGATAAAGTCACAGTTTATGTGGGACTCACATA
AAGAGCGAGCGAGGTGGCAAAACTAAGAAGCCCTGGGGCAGCCTTGAGTTAAACCCAGGGAGGGTAGGGA
CGATTTTAAGACCATGTATCATGACCTGCAGGGTTTTCAGGTGGGACAGCGGGAGAGGAGCAGGCCCCAC
AGAGGAATCGAGGATGCCCGGTTCACGCCAGGTCTGCCCCCGGGCAAAGCTACCCCTCCCTTCGCTTGTT
ACCTCCTCACGTGTTCTTGGCATGGCAGAGATTAAAAATGCAAGGAAAAAAATTACATGCGGAACGGACA
AAATGTTCTCAGAGATTACTTCAGAAAAAAAAAAGTGAAATGCAGATTGTACTTCTTCCTTTAGTGCAGA
GACGACTTTTATTTCCGCCCCCTCCCCTCCACATTCCTGACCTCTCCCTCCCCCTTTTCCCTCTTTCTTT
CCTTCCTTCCTCCTCTTCCAAGTTCTGGGATTTTTCAGCCTTGCTTGGTTTTGGCCAAAAGCACAAAAAA
GGCGTTTTCGGAAGCGACCCGACCGTGCACAAGGGCCATTTGTTTGTTTTGGGACTCGGGGCAGGAAATC
TTGCCCGGCCTGAGTCACGGCGGCTCCTTCAAGGAAACGTCAGTGCTCGCCGGTCGCTCTCGTCTGCCGC
GCGCCCCGCCGCCCGCTGCCCATGGGGGAGATGCAGGGCGCGCTGGCCAGAGCCCGGCTCGAGTCCCTGC
TGCGGCCCCGCCACAAAAAGAGGGCCGAGGCGCAGAAAAGGAGCGAGTCCTTCCTGCTGAGCGGACTGGG
TAAGCGCCGCCGCCGGCCCCGCTGGGGGCTTGGCTCACTTCCCCAGAGCGGCTTGGAGGCAGGGGCCGGC
TTTCGTCGGAGTTCTCGGGGCCGGGGTCCCGGCGGCGGGAACGGGAGGACCTGGCGGGCGAGGTCGCGCG
CGCAGGCCCGCGCCCCAGGGATAAACCCCGGAGGGTGGCGCGCACCGCCGGCTCGGGTTGGGGAGGAGGG
TGGGAGTCCGGCCGCAGGACGGCGCCTGGCCGGGGAGAGGGTATCTGCAGGGACAGTGAGCGAAGCCACC
GTGGCCGCCGCGCACCCGCCGGGAAGCGCTTCGGCGCTGCGAACCCGGCTTTCTCCGGCGGCGGAATAAA
TGAGAGAGGTGGAAAACTACCCCGGGCTCTCCGGCCCTCCCCGCGCCCTCCGCCGGCGCGTTCTCTCTCT
CCTGCCCCAGGAGCCGATGGAGACTGACAACGGCCCTGCGCCAGGCCGTCCCCGGGCGGTCCTCGCGCCC
CCGCCCGGGGCTCGCCCTCTCAATGGGGACAGAACCGCCCGCCGCAGGCAGCGTAGCCGCCAGCAAACCG
CGAGGCGGTCGGGGCGGGGCGAGGGGCGAGGCGAAGGGCGGGGCCACTTCTCACTGTCGCGCAGGCCCCG
CCCCCGCGGCGGTGCCTTTTTTATAAGGCCGAGCGCGCGGCCTGGCGCAGCATACGCCGAGCCGGTCTTT
GAGCGCTAACGTCTTTCTGTCTCCCCGCGGTGGTGATGACGGTGAAAACTGAGGCTGCTAAGGGCACCCT
CACTTACTCCAGGATGAGGGGCATGGAAGGGCGAATTCTGCAGATATCCATCACACTGGCGGCCGCTCGA
GATCTGCGATCTAAGTAAGCTTGGCATTCCGGTACTGTTGGTAAAGCCACCATGGAAGACGCCAAAAACA
TAAAGAAAGGCCCGGCGCCATTCTATCCGCTGGAAGATGGAACCGCTGGAGAGCAACTGCATAAGGCTAT
GAAGAGATACGCCCTGGTTCCTGGAACAATTGCTTTTACAGATGCACATATCGAGGTGGACATCACTTAC
GCTGAGTACTTCGAAATGTCCGTTCGGTTGGCAGAAGCTATGAAACGATATGGGCTGAATACAAATCACA
GAATCGTCGTATGCAGTGAAAACTCTCTTCAATTCTTTATGCCGGTGTTGGGCGCGTTATTTATCGGAGT
TGCAGTTGCGCCCGCGAACGACATTTATAATGAACGTGAATTGCTCAACAGTATGGGCATTTCGCAGCCT
ACCGTGGTGTTCGTTTCCAAAAAGGGGTTGCAAAAAATTTTGAACGTGCAAAAAAAGCTCCCAATCATCC
AAAAAATTATTATCATGGATTCTAAAACGGATTACCAGGGATTTCAGTCGATGTACACGTTCGTCACATC
TCATCTACCTCCCGGTTTTAATGAATACGATTTTGTGCCAGAGTCCTTCGATAGGGACAAGACAATTGCA
CTGATCATGAACTCCTCTGGATCTACTGGTCTGCCTAAAGGTGTCGCTCTGCCTCATAGAACTGCCTGCG
TGAGATTCTCGCATGCCAGAGATCCTATTTTTGGCAATCAAATCATTCCGGATACTGCGATTTTAAGTGT
TGTTCCATTCCATCACGGTTTTGGAATGTTTACTACACTCGGATATTTGATATGTGGATTTCGAGTCGTC
TTAATGTATAGATTTGAAGAAGAGCTGTTTCTGAGGAGCCTTCAGGATTACAAGATTCAAAGTGCGCTGC
TGGTGCCAACCCTATTCTCCTTCTTCGCCAAAAGCACTCTGATTGACAAATACGATTTATCTAATTTACA
CGAAATTGCTTCTGGTGGCGCTCCCCTCTCTAAGGAAGTCGGGGAAGCGGTTGCCAAGAGGTTCCATCTG
CCAGGTATCAGGCAAGGATATGGGCTCACTGAGACTACATCAGCTATTCTGATTACACCCGAGGGGGATG
ATAAACCGGGCGCGGTCGGTAAAGTTGTTCCATTTTTTGAAGCGAAGGTTGTGGATCTGGATACCGGGAA
AACGCTGGGCGTTAATCAAAGAGGCGAACTGTGTGTGAGAGGTCCTATGATTATGTCCGGTTATGTAAAC
AATCCGGAAGCGACCAACGCCTTGATTGACAAGGATGGATGGCTACATTCTGGAGACATAGCTTACTGGG
ACGAAGACGAACACTTCTTCATCGTTGACCGCCTGAAGTCTCTGATTAAGTACAAAGGCTATCAGGTGGC
TCCCGCTGAATTGGAATCCATCTTGCTCCAACACCCCAACATCTTCGACGCAGGTGTCGCAGGTCTTCCC
GACGATGACGCCGGTGAACTTCCCGCCGCCGTTGTTGTTTTGGAGCACGGAAAGACGATGACGGAAAAAG
AGATCGTGGATTACGTCGCCAGTCAAGTAACAACCGCGAAAAAGTTGCGCGGAGGAGTTGTGTTTGTGGA
CGAAGTACCGAAAGGTCTTACCGGAAAACTCGACGCAAGAAAAATCAGAGAGATCCTCATAAAGGCCAAG
AAGGGCGGAAAGATCGCCGTGTAATTCTAGAGTCGGGGCGGCCGGCCGCTTCGAGCAGACATGATAAGAT
ACATTGATGAGTTTGGACAAACCACAACTAGAATGCAGTGAAAAAAATGCTTTATTTGTGAAATTTGTGA
TGCTATTGCTTTATTTGTAACCATTATAAGCTGCAATAAACAAGTTAACAACAACAATTGCATTCATTTT
ATGTTTCAGGTTCAGGGGGAGGTGTGGGAGGTTTTTTAAAGCAAGTAAAACCTCTACAAATGTGGTAAAA
TCGATAAGGATCCGTCGACCGATGCCCTTGAGAGCCTTCAACCCAGTCAGCTCCTTCCGGTGGGCGCGGG
GCATGACTATCGTCGCCGCACTTATGACTGTCTTCTTTATCATGCAACTCGTAGGACAGGTGCCGGCAGC
GCTCTTCCGCTTCCTCGCTCACTGACTCGCTGCGCTCGGTCGTTCGGCTGCGGCGAGCGGTATCAGCTCA
CTCAAAGGCGGTAATACGGTTATCCACAGAATCAGGGGATAACGCAGGAAAGAACATGTGAGCAAAAGGC
CAGCAAAAGGCCAGGAACCGTAAAAAGGCCGCGTTGCTGGCGTTTTTCCATAGGCTCCGCCCCCCTGACG
AGCATCACAAAAATCGACGCTCAAGTCAGAGGTGGCGAAACCCGACAGGACTATAAAGATACCAGGCGTT
TCCCCCTGGAAGCTCCCTCGTGCGCTCTCCTGTTCCGACCCTGCCGCTTACCGGATACCTGTCCGCCTTT
CTCCCTTCGGGAAGCGTGGCGCTTTCTCAATGCTCACGCTGTAGGTATCTCAGTTCGGTGTAGGTCGTTC
GCTCCAAGCTGGGCTGTGTGCACGAACCCCCCGTTCAGCCCGACCGCTGCGCCTTATCCGGTAACTATCG
TCTTGAGTCCAACCCGGTAAGACACGACTTATCGCCACTGGCAGCAGCCACTGGTAACAGGATTAGCAGA
GCGAGGTATGTAGGCGGTGCTACAGAGTTCTTGAAGTGGTGGCCTAACTACGGCTACACTAGAAGGACAG
TATTTGGTATCTGCGCTCTGCTGAAGCCAGTTACCTTCGGAAAAAGAGTTGGTAGCTCTTGATCCGGCAA
ACAAACCACCGCTGGTAGCGGTGGTTTTTTTGTTTGCAAGCAGCAGATTACGCGCAGAAAAAAAGGATCT
CAAGAAGATCCTTTGATCTTTTCTACGGGGTCTGACGCTCAGTGGAACGAAAACTCACGTTAAGGGATTT
TGGTCATGAGATTATCAAAAAGGATCTTCACCTAGATCCTTTTAAATTAAAAATGAAGTTTTAAATCAAT
CTAAAGTATATATGAGTAAACTTGGTCTGACAGTTACCAATGCTTAATCAGTGAGGCACCTATCTCAGCG
ATCTGTCTATTTCGTTCATCCATAGTTGCCTGACTCCCCGTCGTGTAGATAACTACGATACGGGAGGGCT
TACCATCTGGCCCCAGTGCTGCAATGATACCGCGAGACCCACGCTCACCGGCTCCAGATTTATCAGCAAT
AAACCAGCCAGCCGGAAGGGCCGAGCGCAGAAGTGGTCCTGCAACTTTATCCGCCTCCATCCAGTCTATT
AATTGTTGCCGGGAAGCTAGAGTAAGTAGTTCGCCAGTTAATAGTTTGCGCAACGTTGTTGCCATTGCTA
CAGGCATCGTGGTGTCACGCTCGTCGTTTGGTATGGCTTCATTCAGCTCCGGTTCCCAACGATCAAGGCG
AGTTACATGATCCCCCATGTTGTGCAAAAAAGCGGTTAGCTCCTTCGGTCCTCCGATCGTTGTCAGAAGT
AAGTTGGCCGCAGTGTTATCACTCATGGTTATGGCAGCACTGCATAATTCTCTTACTGTCATGCCATCCG
TAAGATGCTTTTCTGTGACTGGTGAGTACTCAACCAAGTCATTCTGAGAATAGTGTATGCGGCGACCGAG
TTGCTCTTGCCCGGCGTCAATACGGGATAATACCGCGCCACATAGCAGAACTTTAAAAGTGCTCATCATT
GGAAAACGTTCTTCGGGGCGAAAACTCTCAAGGATCTTACCGCTGTTGAGATCCAGTTCGATGTAACCCA
CTCGTGCACCCAACTGATCTTCAGCATCTTTTACTTTCACCAGCGTTTCTGGGTGAGCAAAAACAGGAAG
GCAAAATGCCGCAAAAAAGGGAATAAGGGCGACACGGAAATGTTGAATACTCATACTCTTCCTTTTTCAA
TATTATTGAAGCATTTATCAGGGTTATTGTCTCATGAGCGGATACATATTTGAATGTATTTAGAAAAATA
AACAAATAGGGGTTCCGCGCACATTTCCCCGAAAAGTGCCACCTG
[124 nt withheld, positions 7396-7519]
C
[91 nt withheld, positions 7521-7611]
A
[49 nt withheld, positions 7613-7661]
CCTTTGACGTTGGAGTCCACGTTCTTT
[37 nt withheld, positions 7689-7725]
ACCCTATCTCGGTCTATTCTTTTGATTTATAAGGGATTTTGCCGATTTCGGCCTATTGGTTAAAAAATGA
GCTGATTTAACAAAAATTTAACGCGAATTTTAACAAAATATTAACGTTTACAATTTCCCATTCGCCATTC
AGGCTGCGCAACTGTTGGGAAGGGCGATCGGTGCGGGCCTCTTCGCTATTACGCCAGCCCAAGCTACCAT
GATAAGTAAGTAATATTAAGGTACGGGAGGTACTTGGAGCGGCCGCAATAAAATATCTTTATTTTCATTA
CATCTGTGTGTTGGTTTTTTGTGTGAATCGATAGTACTAACATACGCTCTCCATCAAAACAAAACGAAAC
AAAACAAACTAGCAAAATAGGCTGTCCCCAGTGCAAGTGCAGGTGCCAGAACATTTCTCTATCGATA
