>Addgene plasmid #83426 | hum sgk promoter F4R4 | addgene partial sequence | sequence record 164366 | RVprimer3 5'-CTAGCAAAATAGGCTGTCCC-3'
CAGAACATTTCTCTATCGATAGGTACCGAGCTCGGATCCACTAGTAACGGCCGCCAGTGTGCTGGAATTC
GCCCTTTGCGTGCTGGGGGTGTAATAAAGCTAGGACACTGATGACTGTAATTTTCTGAGTGATGTCGCAA
TGGGGAGAATAAATGGCCCAGTGTTGAACTTTGCAGCTTGCTCCCTTCCTGTACTTAAATTGCCTTGATA
TAAAGTGGGGTTCATAACAGAACAGGGATAGCCGTCTCTGGCTCGTGCTCTCATGTCATCTCAGAGTTCC
AGCTTATCAGAGGCATGTAGCAGGGAGGCTTATTCCAGCCATAACTGGGCTCTACCTCCAGCCTCCAGAA
GTAATCCCCAACCTGCATATCCTTGGGCAACCCGAAGAATGAAAGAAGAAGCTGTAAAACCCCCTTTGAA
AGGTTCGTACTTACCGTACTATATTTTGCAGATGCCTCAAAGGATTTGGGGTTACTTGGCATGGGGAAGG
CACATAAGGTGGGGTGTAGGAGAGGGTCTCTGGTTGTAGGTTTCTTAATTTAATGTTTGAAAACAAACAT
GCAAAAGTCTGTGTGCAGGTTGATGTTTCTGGGCAGCCTGAGCAAAATTTGCTCTCTCAAGAGGGAAAGG
AACCAGGTGGGAGCAGAGCTAGGCTGGGCTAGGCTAGTTGAATGGTGGGACATGACATACGGGTGGCACT
GGCAATAACAAAGTCACATTCTATGAAGATTCCCTGCAAGAGGAAGCAGACATGGGCCAGTTACTGTGAT
TTGAAATTGCCTAAACATTGCTTTAGGTTGGCATGTCAATTTCAGGTACTAGTGTTTTTTTTGTTTTTGT
TTTTTTTTGTTTTTGTTTGTTTGTTTGTTTTGAGACGGAGTCTCGCTCTGTTGCCAGGCTGGAGTGCAGT
GGCGTGATCTCGGCTCACTGCAACCTCCGCCTCCCGGGTTCAAGCGATTCTCCTGCCTCAGCCTCCCGAG
TAGCTGGGACTACAGGCGCACGCCACCACGCCTGGCTAACTTTTCTATTTTCAG
