>Addgene plasmid #83426 | hum sgk promoter F4R4 | addgene partial sequence | sequence record 164369 | LucNRev 5'-CCTTATGCAGTTGCTCTCC-3'
ATGGCGCCGGGCCTTTCTTTATGTTTTTGGCGTCTTCCATGGTGGCTTTACCAACAGTACCGGAATGCCA
AGCTTACTTAGATCGCAGATCTCGAGCGGCCGCCAGTGTGATGGATATCTGCAGAATTCGCCCTTCCATG
CCCCTCATCCTGGAGTAAGTGAGGGTGCCCTTAGCAGCCTCAGTTTTCACCGTCATCACCACCGCGGGGA
GACAGAAAGACGTTAGCGCTCAAAGACCGGCTCGGCGTATGCTGCGCCAGGCCGCGCGCTCGGCCTTATA
AAAAAGGCACCGCCGCGGGGGCGGGGCCTGCGCGACAGTGAGAAGTGGCCCCGCCCTTCGCCTCGCCCCT
CGCCCCGCCCCGACCGCCTCGCGGTTTGCTGGCGGCTACGCTGCCTGCGGCGGGCGGTTCTGTCCCCATT
GAGAGGGCGAGCCCCGGGCGGGGGCGCGAGGACCGCCCGGGGACGGCCTGGCGCAGGGCCGTTGTCAGTC
TCCATCGGCTCCTGGGGCAGGAGAGAGAGAACGCGCCGGCGGAGGGCGCGGGGAGGGCCGGAGAGCCCGG
GGTAGTTTTCCACCTCTCTCATTTATTCCGCCGCCGGAGAAAGCCGGGTTCGCAGCGCCGAAGCGCTTCC
CGGCGGGTGCGCGGCGGCCACGGTGGCTTCGCTCACTGTCCCTGCAGATACCCTCTCCCCGGCCAGGCGC
CGTCCTGCGGCCGGACTCCCACCCTCCTCCCCAACCCGAGCCGGCGGTGCGCGCCACCCTCCGGGGTTTA
TCCCTGGGGCGCGGGCCTGCGCGCGCGACCTCGCCCGCCAGGTCCTCCCGTTCCCGCCGCCGGGACCCCG
GCCCCGAGAACTCCGACGAAAGCCGGCCCCTGCCTCCAAGCCGCTCTGGGGAAGTGAGCCAAGCCCCCAG
CGGGGCCGGCGGCGGCGCTTACCCAGTCCGCTCAGCAGGAAGGACTCGCTCCTTTTCTGCGCCTCGGCCC
TCTTTTTGTGGCGGG
